Addgene plasmid #248919: pEGFP-C1-myo1e-tail
Purpose: Expresses EGFP-tagged human myosin 1e tail (aa 710-1109) in mammalian cells
Depositing lab: Mira Krendel & Mark Mooseker. Depositing organization: Yale University. Publication: Myosin 1E interacts with synaptojanin-1 and dynamin and is involved in endocytosis. Krendel M, Osterweil EK, Mooseker MS. FEBS Lett. 2007 Feb 20;581(4):644-50. doi: 10.1016/j.febslet.2007.01.021. Epub 2007 Jan 18. PubMed 17257598.
Backbone
  Vector backbone: pEGFP-C1
  Backbone manufacturer: Clontech
  Backbone size w/o insert (bp): 4700
  Total vector size (bp): 5900
  Vector type: Mammalian Expression
  Selectable markers: Neomycin (select with G418)
Growth in bacteria
  Bacterial resistance: Kanamycin, 50 μg/mL
  Growth temperature: 37°C
  Growth strain: DH5alpha
  Copy number: High Copy
Gene/Insert
  Gene/Insert name: Myo1e tail (alt name: Myosin 1e tail)
  Species: H. sapiens (human)
  Insert size (bp): 1200
  Mutation: contains only amino acids 710 to the end
  Entrez Gene: MYO1E (a.k.a. FSGS6, HuncM-IC, MYO1C)
  Promoter: CMV
  Tag / fusion protein: EGFP (N terminal on insert)
  Cloning method: Restriction Enzyme; 5′ cloning site KpnI (unknown if destroyed); 3′ cloning site BamHI (unknown if destroyed)
  Sequencing primers: 5′ GGGGGTACCGTGGCCCGGAGAAATACG; 3′ GGGGGATCCTGCCCCATGTGTCAGAGT
Terms and licenses: Academic/Nonprofit Terms; Industry Terms: Not Available to Industry
How to cite: pEGFP-C1-myo1e-tail was a gift from Mira Krendel & Mark Mooseker (Addgene plasmid # 248919 ; http://n2t.net/addgene:248919 ; RRID:Addgene_248919)
