[The description below was written by a language model from this plasmid's Addgene catalogue record and pLannotate feature annotations shown in this document.]
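Description:
pEGFP-C1-myo1e-tail is a mammalian expression plasmid built on the Clontech pEGFP-C1 backbone that produces the tail region of human myosin 1e (MYO1E) fused to the C-terminus of EGFP. The insert, about 1.2 kb, covers amino acid 710 to the end of the protein (catalogued as aa 710–1109) and so lacks the motor domain. It was cloned between the KpnI and BamHI sites of the multiple cloning site, so that a short MCS-derived linker joins the EGFP coding sequence to the myosin fragment. Transcription is driven by the human cytomegalovirus immediate early enhancer/promoter and terminated by the SV40 polyadenylation signal downstream of the insert.

The plasmid replicates in E. coli at high copy number from a ColE1/pUC-type origin and also carries an f1 origin for single-stranded DNA production. A single Tn5 aminoglycoside phosphotransferase gene (NeoR/KanR) serves both hosts. A bacterial bla-type promoter gives kanamycin resistance in bacteria, while the adjacent SV40 enhancer/early promoter and an HSV TK poly(A) signal allow G418 selection of stably transfected mammalian cells. The short large T antigen, ble and bGH poly(A) fragments in the annotation appear to be backbone remnants or partial matches rather than functional elements. The sequenced record is 5,757 nt, slightly smaller than the approximate 5.9 kb total given in the catalogue.

The construct is used to visualise the localisation of the myosin 1e tail in live or fixed cells and to examine tail-mediated interactions. The associated publication concerns myosin 1e binding to synaptojanin-1 and dynamin and its involvement in endocytosis.
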