Features (pLannotate 1.2.2; 15 found; start..end, strand, type, name):
      1..204     +  promoter       CMV promoter: human cytomegalovirus (CMV) immediate early promoter
    249..965     +  CDS            EGFP: EGFP is a basic (constitutively fluorescent) green fluorescent protein published in 1996, derived from Aequorea victoria. It is reported to be a rapidly-maturing weak dimer with moderate acid sensitivity.
    966..1017    +  misc_feature   MCS (fragment): multiple cloning site
   1017..2213    +  CDS            MYO1E (fragment): MYO1E_HUMAN - Also known as MYO1C. Experimental evidence at protein level: Swiss-Prot protein existence level 1. Myosins are actin-based motor molecules with ATPase activity. Unconventional myosins serve in intracellular movements. Their highly divergent tails bind to membranous compartments, which are then moved relative to actin filaments. Binds to membranes containing anionic phospholipids via its tail domain. Required for normal morphology of the glomerular basement membrane, normal development of foot processes by kidney podocytes and normal kidney function. In dendritic cells, may contro
   2267..2351    +  CDS            large T antigen (fragment): large T antigen from SV40 (simian virus 40)
   2374..2495    +  polyA_signal   SV40 poly(A) signal: SV40 polyadenylation signal
   2529..2957    -  rep_origin     f1 ori (sequence partly withheld): f1 bacteriophage origin of replication; arrow indicates direction of (+) strand synthesis
   2984..3088    +  promoter       AmpR promoter: bla
   3090..3447    +  promoter       SV40 promoter: SV40 enhancer and early promoter
   3482..4276    +  CDS            NeoR/KanR: aminoglycoside phosphotransferase from Tn5; aph(3')-II (or nptII); confers resistance to neomycin, kanamycin, and G418 (Geneticin®)
   4297..4449    +  CDS            ble (fragment): BLE_KLEPN - Experimental evidence at protein level: Swiss-Prot protein existence level 1. Binding protein with a strong affinity to the bleomycin family of antibiotics. Binds to CL990; an antimitotic-antibiotic compound. From Klebsiella pneumoniae.
   4508..4555    +  polyA_signal   HSV TK poly(A) signal: herpes simplex virus thymidine kinase polyadenylation signal (Cole and Stacy, 1985)
   4646..4662    -  polyA_signal   bGH poly(A) signal (fragment): bovine growth hormone polyadenylation signal
   4884..5472    +  rep_origin     ori: high-copy-number ColE1/pMB1/pBR322/pUC origin of replication
   5660..5757    +  enhancer       CMV enhancer (fragment): human cytomegalovirus immediate early enhancer; contains an 18-bp deletion relative to the standard CMV enhancer
>Addgene plasmid #248919 | pEGFP-C1-myo1e-tail | addgene full sequence | sequence record 500684 | Addgene NGS Result
GTGATGCGGTTTTGGCAGTACATCAATGGGCGTGGATAGCGGTTTGACTCACGGGGATTTCCAAGTCTCC
ACCCCATTGACGTCAATGGGAGTTTGTTTTGGCACCAAAATCAACGGGACTTTCCAAAATGTCGTAACAA
CTCCGCCCCATTGACGCAAATGGGCGGTAGGCGTGTACGGTGGGAGGTCTATATAAGCAGAGCTGGTTTA
GTGAACCGTCAGATCCGCTAGCGCTACCGGTCGCCACCATGGTGAGCAAGGGCGAGGAGCTGTTCACCGG
GGTGGTGCCCATCCTGGTCGAGCTGGACGGCGACGTAAACGGCCACAAGTTCAGCGTGTCCGGCGAGGGC
GAGGGCGATGCCACCTACGGCAAGCTGACCCTGAAGTTCATCTGCACCACCGGCAAGCTGCCCGTGCCCT
GGCCCACCCTCGTGACCACCCTGACCTACGGCGTGCAGTGCTTCAGCCGCTACCCCGACCACATGAAGCA
GCACGACTTCTTCAAGTCCGCCATGCCCGAAGGCTACGTCCAGGAGCGCACCATCTTCTTCAAGGACGAC
GGCAACTACAAGACCCGCGCCGAGGTGAAGTTCGAGGGCGACACCCTGGTGAACCGCATCGAGCTGAAGG
GCATCGACTTCAAGGAGGACGGCAACATCCTGGGGCACAAGCTGGAGTACAACTACAACAGCCACAACGT
CTATATCATGGCCGACAAGCAGAAGAACGGCATCAAGGTGAACTTCAAGATCCGCCACAACATCGAGGAC
GGCAGCGTGCAGCTCGCCGACCACTACCAGCAGAACACCCCCATCGGCGACGGCCCCGTGCTGCTGCCCG
ACAACCACTACCTGAGCACCCAGTCCGCCCTGAGCAAAGACCCCAACGAGAAGCGCGATCACATGGTCCT
GCTGGAGTTCGTGACCGCCGCCGGGATCACTCTCGGCATGGACGAGCTGTACAAGTCCGGACTCAGATCT
CGAGCTCAAGCTTCGAATTCTGCAGTCGACGGTACCGTGGCCCGGAAGAAATACGTTCAAATGAGAGAAG
AAGCCTCAGACCTCTTATTGAACAAGAAGGAGAGAAGGAGAAACAGTATTAACAGGAACTTTATAGGGGA
TTATATTGGGATGGAAGAGCACCCAGAACTCCAGCAGTTCGTGGGCAAGAGGGAGAAGATTGATTTCGCA
GACACAGTCACCAAGTATGACAGGAGGTTCAAGGGTGTAAAGCGAGACCTGCTCCTTACCCCAAAGTGCT
TGTACTTAATCGGACGAGAAAAAGTCAAACAGGGCCCAGACAAGGGCCTGGTGAAAGAAGTCCTGAAGCG
GAAAATCGAGATAGAACGGATCTTGTCTGTGTCCCTCAGTACTATGCAGGATGACATTTTTATTCTCCAT
GAGCAAGAGTATGACAGTTTGCTTGAATCTGTCTTCAAAACTGAATTCCTAAGCCTCTTAGCAAAGCGTT
ACGAGGAGAAGACCCAGAAGCAACTACCTCTGAAATTCAGCAATACGCTTGAACTGAAGTTGAAAAAGGA
AAACTGGGGCCCCTGGAGTGCGGGGGGCTCCCGGCAAGTGCAGTTCCACCAAGGGTTTGGGGACCTGGCT
GTCCTCAAGCCCAGTAACAAAGTGCTGCAGGTCAGCATCGGACCTGGACTGCCCAAGAACTCCCGTCCTA
CCAGAAGGAACACTACCCAAAATACAGGTTATTCCAGTGGGACTCAAAATGCCAACTACCCAGTGAGAGC
TGCCCCTCCTCCCCCAGGATACCATCAGAACGGAGTCATCAGAAACCAGTATGTGCCATATCCCCATGCT
CCTGGAAGCCAGAGGTCCAATCAGAAAAGCCTGTACACCTCCATGGCCCGCCCGCCCTTGCCTCGGCAGC
AGTCTACCAGTTCAGACCGAGTGTCACAGACGCCAGAGAGCCTGGATTTCCTCAAGGTCCCGGACCAGGG
AGCTGCAGGGGTCAGGAGACAAACAACCAGTCGGCCTCCCCCAGCAGGGGGCAGACCCAAGCCCCAGCCC
AAGCCCAAGCCTCAGGTGCCACAGTGCAAGGCTTTGTATGCCTATGACGCTCAGGACACAGACGAACTCA
GCTTTAATGCCAATGACATTATTGATATTATCAAAGAAGATCCTTCTGGCTGGTGGACGGGTCGACTACG
AGGCAAGCAGGGCCTGTTCCCCAACAACTATGTGACCAAGATCTGAGGTGCCCGTGACTCTGACACATGG
GGCAGGATCCACCGGATCTAGATAACTGATCATAATCAGCCATACCACATTTGTAGAGGTTTTACTTGCT
TTAAAAAACCTCCCACACCTCCCCCTGAACCTGAAACATAAAATGAATGCAATTGTTGTTGTTAACTTGT
TTATTGCAGCTTATAATGGTTACAAATAAAGCAATAGCATCACAAATTTCACAAATAAAGCATTTTTTTC
ACTGCATTCTAGTTGTGGTTTGTCCAAACTCATCAATGTATCTTAACGCGTAAATTGTAAGCGTTAATAT
TTTGTTAAAATTCGCGTTAAATTTTTGTTAAATCAGCTCATTTTTTAACCAATAGGCCGAAATCGGCAAA
ATCCCTTATAAATCAAAAGAATAGACCGAGATAGGGT
[37 nt withheld, positions 2628-2664]
AAAGAACGTGGACTCCAACGTCAAAGG
[49 nt withheld, positions 2692-2740]
T
[91 nt withheld, positions 2742-2832]
G
[124 nt withheld, positions 2834-2957]
CAGGTGGCACTTTTCGGGGAAATGTGCGCGGAACCCCTATTTGTTTATTTTTCTAAATACATTCAAATAT
GTATCCGCTCATGAGACAATAACCCTGATAAATGCTTCAATAATATTGAAAAAGGAAGAGTCCTGAGGCG
GAAAGAACCAGCTGTGGAATGTGTGTCAGTTAGGGTGTGGAAAGTCCCCAGGCTCCCCAGCAGGCAGAAG
TATGCAAAGCATGCATCTCAATTAGTCAGCAACCAGGTGTGGAAAGTCCCCAGGCTCCCCAGCAGGCAGA
AGTATGCAAAGCATGCATCTCAATTAGTCAGCAACCATAGTCCCGCCCCTAACTCCGCCCATCCCGCCCC
TAACTCCGCCCAGTTCCGCCCATTCTCCGCCCCATGGCTGACTAATTTTTTTTATTTATGCAGAGGCCGA
GGCCGCCTCGGCCTCTGAGCTATTCCAGAAGTAGTGAGGAGGCTTTTTTGGAGGCCTAGGCTTTTGCAAA
GATCGATCAAGAGACAGGATGAGGATCGTTTCGCATGATTGAACAAGATGGATTGCACGCAGGTTCTCCG
GCCGCTTGGGTGGAGAGGCTATTCGGCTATGACTGGGCACAACAGACAATCGGCTGCTCTGATGCCGCCG
TGTTCCGGCTGTCAGCGCAGGGGCGCCCGGTTCTTTTTGTCAAGACCGACCTGTCCGGTGCCCTGAATGA
ACTGCAAGACGAGGCAGCGCGGCTATCGTGGCTGGCCACGACGGGCGTTCCTTGCGCAGCTGTGCTCGAC
GTTGTCACTGAAGCGGGAAGGGACTGGCTGCTATTGGGCGAAGTGCCGGGGCAGGATCTCCTGTCATCTC
ACCTTGCTCCTGCCGAGAAAGTATCCATCATGGCTGATGCAATGCGGCGGCTGCATACGCTTGATCCGGC
TACCTGCCCATTCGACCACCAAGCGAAACATCGCATCGAGCGAGCACGTACTCGGATGGAAGCCGGTCTT
GTCGATCAGGATGATCTGGACGAAGAGCATCAGGGGCTCGCGCCAGCCGAACTGTTCGCCAGGCTCAAGG
CGAGCATGCCCGACGGCGAGGATCTCGTCGTGACCCATGGCGATGCCTGCTTGCCGAATATCATGGTGGA
AAATGGCCGCTTTTCTGGATTCATCGACTGTGGCCGGCTGGGTGTGGCGGACCGCTATCAGGACATAGCG
TTGGCTACCCGTGATATTGCTGAAGAGCTTGGCGGCGAATGGGCTGACCGCTTCCTCGTGCTTTACGGTA
TCGCCGCTCCCGATTCGCAGCGCATCGCCTTCTATCGCCTTCTTGACGAGTTCTTCTGAGCGGGACTCTG
GGGTTCGAAATGACCGACCAAGCGACGCCCAACCTGCCATCACGAGATTTCGATTCCACCGCCGCCTTCT
ATGAAAGGTTGGGCTTCGGAATCGTTTTCCGGGACGCCGGCTGGATGATCCTCCAGCGCGGGGATCTCAT
GCTGGAGTTCTTCGCCCACCCTAGGGGGAGGCTAACTGAAACACGGAAGGAGACAATACCGGAAGGAACC
CGCGCTATGACGGCAATAAAAAGACAGAATAAAACGCACGGTGTTGGGTCGTTTGTTCATAAACGCGGGG
TTCGGTCCCAGGGCTGGCACTCTGTCGATACCCCACCGAGACCCCATTGGGGCCAATACGCCCGCGTTTC
TTCCTTTTCCCCACCCCACCCCCCAAGTTCGGGTGAAGGCCCAGGGCTCGCAGCCAACGTCGGGGCGGCA
GGCCCTGCCATAGCCTCAGGTTACTCATATATACTTTAGATTGATTTAAAACTTCATTTTTAATTTAAAA
GGATCTAGGTGAAGATCCTTTTTGATAATCTCATGACCAAAATCCCTTAACGTGAGTTTTCGTTCCACTG
AGCGTCAGACCCCGTAGAAAAGATCAAAGGATCTTCTTGAGATCCTTTTTTTCTGCGCGTAATCTGCTGC
TTGCAAACAAAAAAACCACCGCTACCAGCGGTGGTTTGTTTGCCGGATCAAGAGCTACCAACTCTTTTTC
CGAAGGTAACTGGCTTCAGCAGAGCGCAGATACCAAATACTGTTCTTCTAGTGTAGCCGTAGTTAGGCCA
CCACTTCAAGAACTCTGTAGCACCGCCTACATACCTCGCTCTGCTAATCCTGTTACCAGTGGCTGCTGCC
AGTGGCGATAAGTCGTGTCTTACCGGGTTGGACTCAAGACGATAGTTACCGGATAAGGCGCAGCGGTCGG
GCTGAACGGGGGGTTCGTGCACACAGCCCAGCTTGGAGCGAACGACCTACACCGAACTGAGATACCTACA
GCGTGAGCTATGAGAAAGCGCCACGCTTCCCGAAGGGAGAAAGGCGGACAGGTATCCGGTAAGCGGCAGG
GTCGGAACAGGAGAGCGCACGAGGGAGCTTCCAGGGGGAAACGCCTGGTATCTTTATAGTCCTGTCGGGT
TTCGCCACCTCTGACTTGAGCGTCGATTTTTGTGATGCTCGTCAGGGGGGCGGAGCCTATGGAAAAACGC
CAGCAACGCGGCCTTTTTACGGTTCCTGGCCTTTTGCTGGCCTTTTGCTCACATGTTCTTTCCTGCGTTA
TCCCCTGATTCTGTGGATAACCGTATTACCGCCATGCATTAGTTATTAATAGTAATCAATTACGGGGTCA
TTAGTTCATAGCCCATATATGGAGTTCCGCGTTACATAACTTACGGTAAATGGCCCGCCTGGCATTATGC
CCAGTACATGACCTTATGGGACTTTCCTACTTGGCAGTACATCTACGTATTAGTCATCGCTATTACCATG
